>Addgene plasmid #173068 | pGLOW39 | addgene full sequence | sequence record 345944 | Addgene NGS Result
GCATGTGTCAGAGGTTTTCACCGTCATCACCGAAACGCGCGAGACGAAAGGGCCTCGTGATACGCCTATT
TTTATAGGTTAATGTCATGATAATAATGGTTTCTTAGACGTCAGGTGGCACTTTTCGGGGAAATGTGCGC
GGAACCCCTATTTGTTTATTTTTCTAAATACATTCAAATATGTATCCGCTCATGAGACAATAACCCTGAT
AAATGCTTCAATAATATTGAAAAAGGAAGAGTATGAGTATTCAACATTTCCGTGTCGCCCTTATTCCCTT
TTTTGCGGCATTTTGCCTTCCTGTTTTTGCTCACCCAGAAACGCTGGTGAAAGTAAAAGATGCTGAAGAT
CAGTTGGGTGCACGAGTGGGTTACATCGAACTGGATCTCAACAGCGGTAAGATCCTTGAGAGTTTTCGCC
CCGAAGAACGTTTTCCAATGATGAGCACTTTTAAAGTTCTGCTATGTGGCGCGGTATTATCCCGTATTGA
CGCCGGGCAAGAGCAACTCGGTCGCCGCATACACTATTCTCAGAATGACTTGGTTGAGTACTCACCAGTC
ACAGAAAAGCATCTTACGGATGGCATGACAGTAAGAGAATTATGCAGTGCTGCCATAACCATGAGTGATA
ACACTGCGGCCAACTTACTTCTGACAACGATCGGAGGACCGAAGGAGCTAACCGCTTTTTTGCACAACAT
GGGGGATCATGTAACTCGCCTTGATCGTTGGGAACCGGAGCTGAATGAAGCCATACCAAACGACGAGCGT
GACACCACGATGCCTGTAGCAATGGCAACAACGTTGCGCAAACTATTAACTGGCGAACTACTTACTCTAG
CTTCCCGGCAACAATTAATAGACTGGATGGAGGCGGATAAAGTTGCAGGACCACTTCTGCGCTCGGCCCT
TCCGGCTGGCTGGTTTATTGCTGATAAATCTGGAGCCGGTGAGCGTGGGTCTCGCGGTATCATTGCAGCA
CTGGGGCCAGATGGTAAGCCCTCCCGTATCGTAGTTATCTACACGACGGGGAGTCAGGCAACTATGGATG
AACGAAATAGACAGATCGCTGAGATAGGTGCCTCACTGATTAAGCATTGGTAACTGTCAGACCAAGTTTA
CTCATATATACTTTAGATTGATTTAAAACTTCATTTTTAATTTAAAAGGATCTAGGTGAAGATCCTTTTT
GATAATCTCATGACCAAAATCCCTTAACGTGAGTTTTCGTTCCACTGAGCGTCAGACCCCGTAGAAAAGA
TCAAAGGATCTTCTTGAGATCCTTTTTTTCTGCGCGTAATCTGCTGCTTGCAAACAAAAAAACCACCGCT
ACCAGCGGTGGTTTGTTTGCCGGATCAAGAGCTACCAACTCTTTTTCCGAAGGTAACTGGCTTCAGCAGA
GCGCAGATACCAAATACTGTTCTTCTAGTGTAGCCGTAGTTAGGCCACCACTTCAAGAACTCTGTAGCAC
CGCCTACATACCTCGCTCTGCTAATCCTGTTACCAGTGGCTGCTGCCAGTGGCGATAAGTCGTGTCTTAC
CGGGTTGGACTCAAGACGATAGTTACCGGATAAGGCGCAGCGGTCGGGCTGAACGGGGGGTTCGTGCACA
CAGCCCAGCTTGGAGCGAACGACCTACACCGAACTGAGATACCTACAGCGTGAGCTATGAGAAAGCGCCA
CGCTTCCCGAAGGGAGAAAGGCGGACAGGTATCCGGTAAGCGGCAGGGTCGGAACAGGAGAGCGCACGAG
GGAGCTTCCAGGGGGAAACGCCTGGTATCTTTATAGTCCTGTCGGGTTTCGCCACCTCTGACTTGAGCGT
CGATTTTTGTGATGCTCGTCAGGGGGGCGGAGCCTATGGAAAAACGCCAGCAACGCGGCCTTTTTACGGT
TCCTGGCCTTTTGCTGGCCTTTTGCTCACATGTTCTTTCCTGCGTTATCCCCTGATTCTGTGGATAACCG
TATTACCGCCTTTGAGTGAGCTGATACCGCTCGCCGCAGCCGAACGACCGAGCGCAGCGAGTCAGTGAGC
GAGGAAGCGGAAGAGCGCCCAATACGCAAACCGCCTCTCCCCGCGCGTTGGCCGATTCATTAATGCAGCT
GGCACGACAGGTTTCCCGACTGGAAAGCGGGCAGTGAGCGCAACGCAATTAATGTGAGTTAGCTCACTCA
TTAGGCACCCCAGGCTTTACACTTTATGCTTCCGGCTCGTATGTTGTGTGGAATTGTGAGCGGATAACAA
TTTCACACAGGAAACAGCTATGACCATGTTATCGATTTCCTAGGAACCCGAAGTATGTCAAAAAGAGGTA
TGCTATGAAGCAGCGTATTACAGTGACAGTTGACAGCGACAGCTATCAGTTGCTCAAGGCATATATGATG
TCAATATCTCCGGTTCGGTAAGCACAACCATGCAGAATGAAGCCCGTCGTCTGCGTGCCGAACGCTGGAA
AGCGGAAAATCAGGAAGGGATGGCTGAGGTCGCCCGGTTTATTGAAATGAACGGCTCTTTTGCCGACGAG
AACAGGGGCTGGTGAAATGCAGTTTAAGGTTTACACCTATAAAAGAGAGAGCCGTTATCGTCTGTTTGTG
GATGTACAGAGTGATATTATTGACACGCCCGGGCGACGGATGGTGATCCCCCTGGCCAGTGCACGTCTGC
TGTCAGATAAAGTCCCCCGTGAACTTTACCCGGTGGTGCATATCGGGGATGAAAGCTGGCGCATGATGAC
CACCGATATGGCCAGTGTGCCGGTCTCCGTTATCGGGGAAGAAGTGGCTGATCTCAGCCACCGCGAAAAT
GACATCAAAAACGCCATTAACCTGATGTTCTGGGGAATATAAATGTCAGGCTCCCTTATACACAGCCAGT
CTGCAGGTCGACCTAGGGAGCATCGGGAGCCTCAGGAGCATCGATGGTCTCCAAGGGAGAGGCCGTCATC
AAGGAGTTCATGCGTTTCAAGGTCCACATGGAGGGATCCATGAACGGACACGAGTTCGAGATCGAGGGAG
AGGGAGAGGGACGTCCATACGAGGGAACCCAAACCGCCAAGCTCAAGGTCACCAAGGTAAGTTTAAACAT
ATATATACTAACTAACCCTGATTATTTAAATTTTCAGGGAGGACCACTCCCATTCTCCTGGGACATCCTC
TCCCCACAATTCATGTACGGATCCCGTGCCTTCATCAAGCACCCAGCCGACATCCCAGACTACTACAAGC
AATCCTTCCCAGAGGGATTCAAGTGGGAGCGTGTCATGAACTTCGAGGACGGAGGAGCCGTCACCGTCAC
CCAAGACACCTCCCTCGAGGACGGAACCCTCATCTACAAGGTAAGTTTAAACAGTTCGGTACTAACTAAC
CATACATATTTAAATTTTCAGGTCAAGCTCCGTGGAACCAACTTCCCACCAGACGGACCAGTCATGCAAA
AGAAGACCATGGGATGGGAGGCCTCCACCGAGCGTCTCTACCCAGAGGACGGAGTCCTCAAGGGAGACAT
CAAGATGGCCCTCCGTCTCAAGGACGGAGGACGTTACCTCGCCGACTTCAAGGTAAGTTTAAACATGATT
TTACTAACTAACTAATCTGATTTAAATTTTCAGACCACCTACAAGGCCAAGAAGCCAGTCCAAATGCCAG
GAGCCTACAACGTCGACCGTAAGCTCGACATCACCTCCCACAACGAGGACTACACCGTCGTCGAGCAATA
CGAGCGTTCCGAGGGACGTCACTCCACCGGAGGAATGGACGAGCTCTACAAGGAGAATCTGTACTTTCAA
TCCGGAAAGGTAAGTTTAAAATAACTTCGTATAGGATACTTTATACGAAGTTATTTTCAGGGATACCCAT
ACGACGTCCCAGACTACGCCTAAGGATGATCGACGCCAACGTCGTTGAATTTTCAAATTTTAAATACTGA
ATATTTGTTTTTTTTCCTATTATTTATTTATTCTCTTTGTGTTTTTTTTCTTGCTTTCTAAAAAATTAAT
TCAATCCAAATCTAAACATTTTTTTTTCTCTTTCCGTCTCCCAATTCGTATTCCGCTCCTCTCATCTGAA
CACAATGTGCAAGTTTATTTATCTTCTCGCTTTCATTTCATTAGGACGTGGGGGGAATTGGTGGAAGGGG
GAAACACACAAAAGGATGATGGAAATGAAATAAGGACACACAATATGCAACAACATTCAATTCAGAAATA
TGGAGGAAGGTTTAAAAGAAAACATAAAAATATATAGAGGAGGAAGGAAAACTAGCTGCCCTCGATTGTC
TATCTTCCATTCTCACCAAGTTTCAACAACTTTATTCAGTCATTCTTCTCTGGTTCATTTCCCAACCAAT
CTTCCCGAATAAAGCCCATCTGTCCTTTCGGCCACATTCCTCACCTACATCCGTACTCCTTATCTCCCGT
TCTTATCCAGTCTTTTATCGTCTCTGCGTCTCGCACACTGTCTCGTCGGTAATGTAAAAAAAAAACAAAA
AAAACTTGAAAACTTGCGGAAAGATTTCCTAATAAAAGGAGACGAATCCGGTAGGAAATCGACAAGTCTC
TGCTTCTCGAAGACTAGGTGAGTTACATTTCTTTGGCCGAATTATTTTGAAATCCTAAATTTGATAATTT
CAGAGATGTCTGTAAAACTTGCGTGTTATGTGACGGCTTCGGTCACTGTCGCCACTCTTATGGTATGCTT
CATGACCATGTCAACCATCTACTCGGAGGTTGATGGATTCAGAGAGAAGCTTGATACCGAGATGAATGTG
TTCAGAGTGAGTTAAATTATATTTTGAATTTTAAATAATTTTTAATTTTCTAGCAATCTACCAATGGATT
GTGGAAGGACATAGTTGTCATCGGAAGATCTAGCAAGCGTGTCCGTTGTCAATATGAAGAGACCAACGCT
ACCCCAACTCCACATGCTGATGGATCCCCATCTGCTCCACCAGGTCAACCACCAGCAGTTCCACCAGTCT
TCAACCAGCCAAAGACTCCAAATGGAGCCAATGGAAATGGACCAACCTGCAACTGCAATGCTGATAACAA
GTGCCCAGCTGGACCATCCGGACCAAAGGGAGTTCCAGGAGTTCCAGGACTCGACGGAGTTCCAGGACTT
GACGGTGTTCCAGGAGTTGGAGCTGATGATATCGCTCCACAACGCGAGTCTGTCGGATGCTTCACTTGCC
CACAAGGACCAGTTGGACCACCAGGAGCTCTTGGAAGACCAGGACCACGTGGACTTCCAGGACCAAGAGG
ACAAAATGGAAACCCAGGAAGAGATGGACAACCAGGACATCCAGGAGAGCAAGGATCATCCGGTCAAATC
GGAAAGATCGGAGAGCCAGGACCACCAGGAGAGAAGGGACGCGACGCCGAGCATCCAATCGGAAGACCAG
GACCAAAGGGACCAAGAGGAGATCAAGGACCAACAGGACCAGCTGGACAGAACGGTCTTCACGGACCACC
AGGAGAGCCAGGAACCGTTGGACCAGAAGGACCATCTGGAAAGCAAGGACGTCAAGGACCAGACGGAACC
CAGGGAGAGACTGGACCAGACGGAAGACCAGGAAAGGATGCCGAGTACTGCCAGTGCCCAGACAAGTCTC
CACCATCAGAGGCTGTCAACGCCAACCGTGGATACAGAAATATCTAAATTGTTGGTGTTTTCTAATAAAA
TATTTGAGATTCAGTGAGACTTTTTTCTTGGCGGCACAATAAAGTTTCCTCTTTTTGTTGGGTCACTCAA
CGAACACAATACAAATATTTGAGCGCTCGCATTTTTCTCAACCTTTCGGGTTTAAAGCACTTCAAAATGG
AATTGAAGAGAGATTGTGAAAGTACATCAGACAGAATCACATTTTGATAGCATTCACTTCACTCAGATGC
AAACTTTTCAGTGACTATAAAAAGTCATAAAATAATAACATTAAAAAAGCAAATAAATTAGCGAGAGAAT
TTTTTGACAAAAAGAAAGAAGAGTGATAGAGAAGAAGGGAATGCTTGAAAGGATTTTGCATTTATCTTAA
TCACCGTCTTCGAGAAGACGAACCATGGCGCCAGTTTCAGAATCCAAGTTTCTAATATAGTTCATCACAA
TGTTGACGTTGGTCCAACCTCCGGCTTGCATAATCTCTGGGATGGAAACTCCAGCGCGAGCCATGTCACG
GGCAGCTCCGACACGGGCGGAATGTCCAGACCAAGCCAAGTAACGTTGTCCGGAATCATCCTTGGCTCCG
TAGATGAGACGGTGGGTAGCTTCGAAGATTCCTGAAAATTTATTTTCAGCTTATTCTTAGCTAATATGTT
GTTTAAACTTACCTTCAAGAGCTCGAGTCGAGAGTTGTGATGTTGCACTCGGGGCAGCAACTCCGTTCTT
GCGAACACGACAGAACAGGTAGTTGTTTGGATCATCGGCGACTCCGGAAACCGAAATCCAGCGCTCAACG
AGCTTGGTAACTCCAAGGGAGAGCGCTTTTTCGACTCCGGCAGTCGAGACCAGCGTTTTTGTACGTCCGA
TGTGGATGAGCATTCTTCCTCCGTCTGTGCGACTAATATCCTTGACGCGAATGCGGGCAATTTCGGCGAT
ACGGAGAAGTGTGTTGTAAGCAATTCCGAGGAAGGCGAGGTTTCGGATGTCCTGGCAACGATCGGAATTT
TCCATAAGAGAACGGACCTGATCGAAGTCGGTTCTGAAAATTTCGTCAAGTCTTAGGATTGAATACATTA
ATATTTAAACTTACCTTTCGAAGGCGAGGGCTTGCTTGGCTCTCTCTCCAGCATCAACATTTTCCTTGCG
GATACGTCTCATTACGAGAGATACGGCATTAGAATCTGATGGGCGTGGAAGTCCAGATCGGCGATGGAGC
ATATTGAGCTGTCCGAGATGTTGTTGGATCGTCTTCACCGCCAATCCACGAGCTTGGAGGTAGAGCAAGT
AGTCACGAACGTCTTCTGGCTCGGCTGGGAACCACTTGCGGTTGTTAAGCTTGCACCAGGCAGCCCAAGA
ACGGCACACTGAGAGAAGCATCTTCCAGGTGTGCTCGGAGAAGGCTTGTCTGTCACGGAACATATCCATG
AGGTTCTTGCGAACTTCATCACTTGTCGCGTCAACTGGAAGTGCTGGAAGATTTTGATGAACAGTGAGAA
GATTTGACATATTTTCGAAGTTTTTTAGATGCACTAGAACAAAGCGTGTTGGCTTCCTCTGAGCCCGCTT
TCCTTATATACCCGCATTCTGCAGCCTTACAGAATGTTCTAGAAGGTCCTAGATGCATTCGTTTGAAAAT
ACTCCCGGTGGGTGCAAAGAGACGCAGACGGAAAATGTATCTGGGTCTCTTTATTGTGTACACTACTTTT
CCATGTACCGAATGTGAGTCGCCCTCCTTTTGCAACAAGCAGCTCGAATGTTCTAGAAAAAGGTGGAAAA
TAGTATAAATACCGTTGAAAATAAATACCGAACAACATTTGCTCTAATTGTGAAATTAGAAATCTTCAAA
CTATAATCATGTCACTTTACCACTATTTCCGTCCAGCTCAACGTTCCGTTTTTGGTGATCATTTTTGCTT
TCGTCGTAAATCTACACACGCGTCTCTTCCGTGCGAGAGTCCAAGCCAGCAGCCAAATTCGTTGACTGAG
TATTCAACGTTTATACGTTGTCGGCAACGAGAAATAGGAAAATGCATCGGGAAATGTTCTTTTTTCGATT
TTTTCCAAGGTTTTGACAAATTTTACCACGAATTTTGCTATGTTTTCAATTAAAAAATATGTTATTCAAC
TGTTTCTATGAGGAAAATAAGGCTTTGCATGTAATTTTCTTATTCAGCATAATTTTTAATTAATTTGAAT
TTTCTGTCCTAACGTTTATTTTGTTTTCTTGGTTATGACTGATCTGAAATTAATTTTTGAATTTTAAGGT
AATATGTCAGGCGGTGCCGCAAGTTTGTACAAAAAAGCAGGCTCCATGAAAAAGCCTGAACTCACCGCGA
CGTCTGTCGAGAAGTTTCTGATCGAAAAGTTCGACAGCGTCTCCGACCTGATGCAGCTCTCGGAGGGCGA
AGAATCTCGTGCTTTCAGCTTCGATGTAGGAGGGCGTGGATATGTCCTGCGGGTAAATAGCTGCGCCGAT
GGTTTCTACAAAGATCGTTATGTTTATCGGCACTTTGCATCGGCCGCGCTCCCGATTCCGGAAGTGCTTG
ACATTGGGGAATTCAGCGAGAGCCTGACCTATTGCATCTCCCGCCGTGCACAGGGTGTCACGTTGCAAGA
CCTGCCTGAAACCGAACTGCCCGCTGTTCTGCAGCCGGTCGCGGAGGCCATGGATGCGATCGCTGCGGCC
GATCTTAGCCAGACGAGCGGGTTCGGCCCATTCGGACCGCAAGGAATCGGTCAATACACTACATGGCGTG
ATTTCATATGCGCGATTGCTGATCCCCATGTGTATCACTGGCAAACTGTGATGGACGACACCGTCAGTGC
GTCCGTCGCGCAGGCTCTCGATGAGCTGATGCTTTGGGCCGAGGACTGCCCCGAAGTCCGGCACCTCGTG
CACGCGGATTTCGGCTCCAACAATGTCCTGACGGACAATGGCCGCATAACAGCGGTCATTGACTGGAGCG
AGGCGATGTTCGGGGATTCCCAATACGAGGTCGCCAACATCTTCTTCTGGAGGCCGTGGTTGGCTTGTAT
GGAGCAGCAGACGCGCTACTTCGAGCGGAGGCATCCGGAGCTTGCAGGATCGCCGCGGCTCCGGGCGTAT
ATGCTCCGCATTGGTCTTGACCAACTCTATCAGAGCTTGGTTGACGGCAATTTCGATGATGCAGCTTGGG
CGCAGGGTCGATGCGACGCAATCGTCCGATCCGGAGCCGGGACTGTCGGGCGTACACAAATCGCCCGCAG
AAGCGCGGCCGTCTGGACCGATGGCTGTGTAGAAGTACTCGCCGATAGTGGAAACCGACGCCCCAGCACT
CGTCCGAGGGCAAAGGAATAGACCCAGCTTTCTTGTACAAAGTGGGTCCAATTACTCTTCAACATCCCTA
CATGCTCTTTCTCCCTGTGCTCCCACCCCCTATTTTTGTTATTATCAAAAAACTTCTCTTAATTTCTTTG
TTTTTTAGCTTCTTTTAAGTCACCTCTAACAATGAAATTGTGTAGATTCAAAAATAGAATTAATTCGTAA
TAAAAAGTCGAAAAAAATTGTGCTCCCTCCCCCCATTAATAATAATTCTATCCCAAAATCTACACAATGT
TCTGTGTACACTTCTTATGTTTTTTACTTCTGATAAATTTTTTTGAAACATCATAGAAAAAACCGCACAC
AAAATACCTTATCATATGTTACGTTTCAGTTTATGACCGCAATTTTTAATAACTTCGTATAGGATACTTT
ATACGAAGTTATTTTCAGGGAGCCGGATCTGAACAAAAACTTATTTCTGAAGAGGATCTTGAGCAAAAGC
TCATCTCCGAGGAGGACCTCGAGCAGAAGTTGATCAGCGAGGAAGACTTGCCGGCTCGACCTGCAGACTG
GCTGTGTATAAGGGAGCCTGACATTTATATTCCCCAGAACATCAGGTTAATGGCGTTTTTGATGTCATTT
TCGCGGTGGCTGAGATCAGCCACTTCTTCCCCGATAACGGAGACCGGCACACTGGCCATATCGGTGGTCA
TCATGCGCCAGCTTTCATCCCCGATATGCACCACCGGGTAAAGTTCACGGGGGACTTTATCTGACAGCAG
ACGTGCACTGGCCAGGGGGATCACCATCCGTCGCCCGGGCGTGTCAATAATATCACTCTGTACATCCACA
AACAGACGATAACGGCTCTCTCTTTTATAGGTGTAAACCTTAAACTGCATTTCACCAGCCCCTGTTCTCG
TCGGCAAAAGAGCCGTTCATTTCAATAAACCGGGCGACCTCAGCCATCCCTTCCTGATTTTCCGCTTTCC
AGCGTTCGGCACGCAGACGACGGGCTTCATTCTGCATGGTTGTGCTTACCGAACCGGAGATATTGACATC
ATATATGCCTTGAGCAACTGATAGCTGTCGCTGTCAACTGTCACTGTAATACGCTGCTTCATAGCATACC
TCTTTTTGACATACTTCGGGTAACTAGTGCCGGCGACTGGCCGTCGTTTTACAACGTCGTGACTGGGAAA
ACCCTGGCGTTACCCAACTTAATCGCCTTGCAGCACATCCCCCTTTCGCCAGCTGGCGTAATAGCGAAGA
GGCCCGCACCGATCGCCCTTCCCAACAGTTGCGCAGCCTGAATGGCGAATGGCGCCTGATGCGGTATTTT
CTCCTTACGCATCTGTGCGGTATTTCACACCGCATATGGTGCACTCTCAGTACAATCTGCTCTGATGCCG
CATAGTTAAGCCAGCCCCGACACCCGCCAACACCCGCTGACGCGCCCTGACGGGCTTGTCTGCTCCCGGC
ATCCGCTTACAGACAAGCTGTGACCGTCTCCGGGAGCT
Features (pLannotate 1.2.2; 25 found; start..end, strand, type, name):
      8..43      -  CDS            rop (fragment): Rop protein, which maintains plasmids at low copy number; rop
    138..242     +  promoter       AmpR promoter: bla
    243..1103    +  CDS            AmpR: β-lactamase; bla; confers resistance to ampicillin, carbenicillin, and related antibiotics
   1274..1862    +  rep_origin     ori: high-copy-number ColE1/pMB1/pBR322/pUC origin of replication
   2045..2137    +  CDS            lacI (fragment): lac repressor; lacI; The lac repressor binds to the lac operator to inhibit transcription in E. coli. This inhibition can be relieved by adding lactose or isopropyl-β-D-thiogalactopyranoside (IPTG).
   2150..2171    +  protein_bind   CAP binding site: CAP binding activates transcription in the presence of cAMP. E. coli catabolite activator protein
   2186..2216    +  promoter       lac promoter: promoter for the E. coli lac operon
   2224..2240    +  protein_bind   lac operator: The lac repressor binds to the lac operator to inhibit transcription in E. coli. This inhibition can be relieved by adding lactose or isopropyl-β-D-thiogalactopyranoside (IPTG). lac repressor encoded by lacI
   2374..2532    +  CDS            ccdA (fragment): CCDA_ECO57 - Also known as H, letA. Experimental evidence at protein level: Swiss-Prot protein existence level 1. Antitoxin component of a type II toxin-antitoxin (TA) system which inhibits the post-segregational killing (PSK) of plasmid-free cells, also referred to as a plasmid addiction system. Binds to and blocks the activity of CcdB; will also remove bound CcdB protein from the CcdB-GyrA complex by forming a CcdA-CcdB complex, a process termed rejuvenation. Functions as a transcriptional corepressor for the ccdAB operon, repression also requires CcdB (By similarity). From Escherichia coli
   2537..2842    +  CDS            ccdB: CcdB, a bacterial toxin that poisons DNA gyrase; ccdB; Plasmids containing the ccdB gene cannot be propagated in standard E. coli strains.
   2914..3762    +  CDS            mScarlet-I: mScarlet-I is a basic (constitutively fluorescent) red fluorescent protein published in 2016, derived from synthetic construct. It is reported to be a rapidly-maturing monomer with moderate acid sensitivity.
   3801..3834    +  protein_bind   lox2272: Cre-mediated recombination occurs in the 8-bp core sequence (GGATACTT). lox2272 sites are compatible with each other, but incompatible with loxP or loxN sites (Lee and Saito, 1988). Cre recombinase
   4626..4772    +  CDS            sqt-1 (fragment): SQT1_CAEEL - Also known as rol-5. Protein inferred from homology: Swiss-Prot protein existence level 3. Nematode cuticles are composed largely of collagen-like proteins. The cuticle functions both as an exoskeleton and as a barrier to protect the worm from its environment. This is a collagen critical for organismal morphogenesis. Mutations in sqt-1 can lengthen, shorten, or helically twist the entire animal. From Caenorhabditis elegans.
   4805..5644    +  CDS            sqt-1 (fragment): SQT1_CAEEL - Also known as rol-5. Protein inferred from homology: Swiss-Prot protein existence level 3. Nematode cuticles are composed largely of collagen-like proteins. The cuticle functions both as an exoskeleton and as a barrier to protect the worm from its environment. This is a collagen critical for organismal morphogenesis. Mutations in sqt-1 can lengthen, shorten, or helically twist the entire animal. From Caenorhabditis elegans.
   5688..6011    -  terminator     tbb-2 terminator: tbb-2; transcription terminator for the C. elegans tubulin beta-2 gene
   6020..7150    -  CDS            cre: RECR_BPP1 - Experimental evidence at protein level: Swiss-Prot protein existence level 1. Catalyzes site-specific recombination between two 34-base- pair LOXP sites. Its role is to maintain the phage genome as a monomeric unit-copy plasmid in the lysogenic state. From Escherichia phage P1 (Bacteriophage P1).
   7499..7549    +  CDS            hsp-16.1 (fragment): HSP11_CAEEL - Also known as hsp16-1b. Experimental evidence at transcript level: Swiss-Prot protein existence level 2. From Caenorhabditis elegans.
   7930..7950    +  protein_bind   attB1: mutant version of attB; core recombination site for the Gateway® BP reaction BP Clonase™
   7956..8981    +  CDS            HygR: aminoglycoside phosphotransferase from E. coli; aph(4)-Ia; confers resistance to hygromycin
   8985..9005    -  protein_bind   attB2: mutant version of attB; core recombination site for the Gateway® BP reaction BP Clonase™
   9359..9392    +  protein_bind   lox2272: Cre-mediated recombination occurs in the 8-bp core sequence (GGATACTT). lox2272 sites are compatible with each other, but incompatible with loxP or loxN sites (Lee and Saito, 1988). Cre recombinase
   9545..9850    -  CDS            ccdB: CcdB, a bacterial toxin that poisons DNA gyrase; ccdB; Plasmids containing the ccdB gene cannot be propagated in standard E. coli strains.
   9855..10013   -  CDS            ccdA (fragment): CCDA_ECO57 - Also known as H, letA. Experimental evidence at protein level: Swiss-Prot protein existence level 1. Antitoxin component of a type II toxin-antitoxin (TA) system which inhibits the post-segregational killing (PSK) of plasmid-free cells, also referred to as a plasmid addiction system. Binds to and blocks the activity of CcdB; will also remove bound CcdB protein from the CcdB-GyrA complex by forming a CcdA-CcdB complex, a process termed rejuvenation. Functions as a transcriptional corepressor for the ccdAB operon, repression also requires CcdB (By similarity). From Escherichia coli
  10116..10269   +  CDS            lacZα (fragment): LacZα fragment of β-galactosidase; lacZ fragment
  10275..10374   -  misc_feature   bom (fragment): basis of mobility region from pBR322
