[The description below was written by a language model from this plasmid's Addgene catalogue record and pLannotate feature annotations shown in this document.]
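Description:
pGLOW39 is a 10.5 kb repair-template vector for plasmid-based CRISPR/Cas9 knock-in in C. elegans, built on a modified pUC19 backbone. It carries the high-copy ColE1/pUC origin and the AmpR β-lactamase gene for ampicillin selection in E. coli. Two ccdB toxin cassettes, in opposite orientations, flank the payload. These mark the positions where 5′ and 3′ homology arms are cloned, so replacing each ccdB provides counter-selection against uncut or incompletely assembled vector. The unmodified plasmid must therefore be kept in a ccdB-tolerant strain, and the record notes that the duplicated ccdB sites may make it prone to recombination.

The insert, mScarlet-I-C1^SEC^3xMyc, begins with C. elegans codon-optimized mScarlet-I, followed by a self-excising cassette (SEC) bounded by two lox2272 sites. Within the SEC are the dominant sqt-1(d) cuticle collagen allele, which gives a visible worm phenotype, and a hygromycin resistance gene for drug selection of knock-in animals. It also holds a Cre recombinase gene with a tbb-2 terminator, placed next to hsp-16.1 sequence, which suggests heat-shock-inducible Cre as in the parental SEC design. Cre expression recombines the lox2272 sites and removes the markers, leaving the fluorescent protein joined to the 3xMyc epitope. The 3xMyc tag is listed in the catalogue fields but was not annotated in the feature table.

The vector derives from earlier TagRFP-SEC plasmids, with 3xMyc replacing 3xFlag and lox2272 replacing loxP. These changes allow it to be used in strains already modified with a green FP-SEC vector without conflicts between epitope tags or lox sites.
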