Addgene plasmid #173068: pGLOW39
Purpose: mScarlet^SEC^3xMyc vector with ccdB sites for cloning homology arms
Depositing lab: Ryan Doonan. Depositing organization: University of Texas at Austin. Publication: mScarlet and split fluorophore mScarlet resources for plasmid-based CRISPR/Cas9 knock-in in C. elegans. Witten G, DeMott E, Huang G, Zelasko F, de Jesus B, Mulchand C, Schuck L, Pullman S, Perez A, Mahableshwarkar P, Wu Z, Cardona EA, Pierce JT, Dickinson DJ, Doonan R. MicroPubl Biol. 2023 Jun 14;2023:10.17912/micropub.biology.000871. doi: 10.17912/micropub.biology.000871. eCollection 2023. PubMed 37396790.
Backbone
  Vector backbone: pUC19 (modified)
  Backbone size w/o insert (bp): 2661
  Total vector size (bp): 10468
  Modifications to backbone: Addition of ccdB markers to facilitate homology arm cloning
  Vector type: Worm Expression, Cre/Lox, CRISPR
  Selectable markers: Hygromycin ; sqt-1(d) (worm phenotypic marker)
Growth in bacteria
  Bacterial resistance: Ampicillin, 100 μg/mL
  Growth temperature: 30°C
  Growth strain: ccdB Survival
  Growth instructions: The dual ccdB sites in this vector may make it prone to recombination. It is recommended to pick several single clones and check test by restriction digestion before use. This construct should be maintained as a purified plasmid stock in addition to a bacterial stock in case there is a need to re-transform.
  Copy number: Unknown
Gene/Insert
  Gene/Insert name: mScarlet-I-C1^SEC^3xMyc
  Species: C. elegans (nematode), Synthetic
  Insert size (bp): 6587
  Tag / fusion protein: C. elegans codon-optimized mScarlet; 3xMyc
  Cloning method: Gibson Cloning
  Sequencing primers: 5′ GTTTTCCCAGTCACGAC (M13 fwd); 3′ AGCGGATAACAATTTCACACAGGA (M13 rev)
Resource information
  A portion of this plasmid was derived from a plasmid made by: Derived from pDD287 (Addgene #70685) and pMS050 (Addgene #91826)
Terms and licenses: Academic/Nonprofit Terms; Industry Terms: Not Available to Industry
Depositor comments: C. elegans codon-optimized mScarlet. pGLOW39 is a derivative of published TagRFP-SEC vectors (Dickinson et al. Genetics 2015). It has a 3xMyc tag in place of 3xFlag and Lox2272 sites in place of LoxP. These features allow pGLOW39 to be used in a genetic background that has already been modified using a green FP-SEC vector, without conflicts between epitope tags and Lox sites. Made by George Huang (Glow Worms '20).
How to cite: pGLOW39 was a gift from Ryan Doonan (Addgene plasmid # 173068 ; http://n2t.net/addgene:173068 ; RRID:Addgene_173068)
